>Addgene plasmid #19231 | pBS Alpha 2 globin | addgene partial sequence | sequence record 25026 | 19231 with T3
GNCTCACGCGGTGGCGGCCGCTCTAGAACTAGTGGATCCCCCGGGCTGCAGGAATTCGGCACGAGGCCAA
CACAGAGGTGCAACCATGGTGCTGTCCGCTGCTGACAAGAACAACGTCAAGGGCATCTTCACCAAAATCG
CCGGCCATGCTGAGGAGTATGGCGCCGAGACCCTGGAAAGGATGTTCACCACCTACCCCCCAACCAAGAC
CTACTTCCCCCACTTCGATCTGTCACACGGCTCCGCTCAGATCAAGGGGCACGGCAAGAAGGTAGTGGCT
GCCTTGATCGAGGCTGCCAACCACATTGATGACATCGCCGGCACCCTCTCCAAGCTCAGCGACCTCCATG
CCCACAAGCTCCGCGTGGACCCTGTCAACTTCAAACTCCTGGGCCAATGCTTCCTGGTGGTGGTGGCCAT
CCACCACCCTGCTGCCCTGACCCCGGAGGTCCATGCTTCCCTGGACAAGTTCTTGTGCGCCGTGGGCACT
GTGCTGACCGCCAAGTACCGTTAAGACGGCACGGTGGCTAGAGCTGGGGCCAACCCATCGCCAGCCCTCC
GACAGCGAGCAGCCAAATGAGATGAAATAAAATCTGTTGCATTTGTGCTCCAAAAAAAAAAAAAAAAAAA
AAAAAAAAAACTCGAGGGGGGGCCCGGTACCCAATTCGCCCTATAGTGAGTCGTATAACNCCNGGCTCAC
TGGCCGTCGTTTTACACGTCGTGACTGGNAAACCCCCGGNGTTACCNANTTANTCGCCTTGCAGCANATC
CCCCTTTGCNACTGNGTATA
