[The description below was written by a language model from this plasmid's Addgene catalogue record.]
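Description:
pBS Alpha 2 globin is a pBluescript-based cloning plasmid (Stratagene backbone of about 3 kb) carrying a chicken (Gallus gallus) alpha-globin cDNA fragment, recorded as "Alpha 2 globin" with the alternative name HBA1 (also known as HBAA or alpha-A-globin). It is propagated as a high-copy plasmid in standard E. coli cloning strains under ampicillin selection. Although it is catalogued under "bacterial expression", the record lists no dedicated protein expression elements, tags or reporters. The plasmid is better understood as a simple cDNA clone in a phagemid-type cloning vector.

The insert was placed in the polylinker by restriction cloning, with XhoI at the 5′ end and EcoRI at the 3′ end; whether these sites survived cloning is not recorded. T3 and T7 are given as the 5′ and 3′ sequencing primers, consistent with the usual pBluescript arrangement in which opposing T3 and T7 phage RNA polymerase promoters flank the multiple cloning site. That layout allows run-off in vitro transcription of either strand after linearisation. With T3 on the 5′ side of the insert, T7 would be expected to give the antisense strand, but the record does not state this explicitly.

The depositor's comment labels the clone as a numbered "probe", and the associated publication concerns molecular subdomains of the perichondrium and periosteum and their influence on gene expression in underlying chondrocytes. This suggests that the plasmid serves as a template for riboprobes to detect alpha-globin transcripts by in situ hybridisation in chick tissue. The insert size and the exact portion of the transcript covered are not stated, and no feature table was provided.
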