Addgene plasmid #19231: pBS Alpha 2 globin
Depositing lab: Cliff Tabin. Depositing organization: Harvard Medical School. Publication: Identification of unique molecular subdomains in the perichondrium and periosteum and their role in regulating gene expression in the underlying chondrocytes. Bandyopadhyay A, Kubilus JK, Crochiere ML, Linsenmayer TF, Tabin CJ. Dev Biol. 2008 Sep 1;321(1):162-74. doi: 10.1016/j.ydbio.2008.06.012. Epub 2008 Jun 16. PubMed 18602913.
Backbone
  Vector backbone: pBluescript
  Backbone manufacturer: Stratagene
  Backbone size w/o insert (bp): 3000
  Vector type: Bacterial Expression
Growth in bacteria
  Bacterial resistance: Ampicillin, 100 μg/mL
  Growth temperature: 37°C
  Growth strain: DH5alpha
  Copy number: High Copy
Gene/Insert
  Gene/Insert name: Alpha 2 globin (alt name: HBA1)
  Species: G. gallus (chicken)
  GenBank ID: FG356240
  Entrez Gene: HBA1 (a.k.a. HBAA, alpha-A-globin)
  Cloning method: Restriction Enzyme; 5′ cloning site XhoI (unknown if destroyed); 3′ cloning site EcoRI (unknown if destroyed)
  Sequencing primers: 5′ T3; 3′ T7
Terms and licenses: Academic/Nonprofit Terms; Industry Terms: Not Available to Industry
Depositor comments: Probe 2_89
How to cite: pBS Alpha 2 globin was a gift from Cliff Tabin (Addgene plasmid # 19231 ; http://n2t.net/addgene:19231 ; RRID:Addgene_19231)
